>Addgene plasmid #242235 | pET21a asyn(Δ103-130) | addgene full sequence | sequence record 482094 | Addgene NGS Result
TAATACGACTCACTATAGGGGAATTGTGAGCGGATAACAATTCCCCTCTAGAAATAATTTTGTTTAACTT
TAAGAAGGAGATATACATATGGATGTATTCATGAAAGGACTTTCAAAGGCCAAGGAGGGAGTTGTGGCTG
CTGCTGAGAAAACCAAACAGGGTGTGGCAGAAGCAGCAGGAAAGACAAAAGAG
[192 nt withheld, positions 194-385]
TTGGGCAAGGAAGGGTATCAAGACTATGAACCTGAAGCCTAACTCGAGCACCACCACCACCACCACTGAG
ATCCGGCTGCTAACAAAGCCCGAAAGGAAGCTGAGTTGGCTGCTGCCACCGCTGAGCAATAACTAGCATA
ACCCCTTGGGGCCTCTAAACGGGTCTTGAGGGGTTTTTTGCTGAAAGGAGGAACTATATCCGGATTGGCG
AATGGG
[124 nt withheld, positions 602-725]
C
[91 nt withheld, positions 727-817]
A
[49 nt withheld, positions 819-867]
CCTTTGACGTTGGAGTCCACGTTCTTT
[37 nt withheld, positions 895-931]
ACCCTATCTCGGTCTATTCTTTTGATTTATAAGGGATTTTGCCGATTTCGGCCTATTGGTTAAAAAATGA
GCTGATTTAACAAAAATTTAACGCGAATTTTAACAAAATATTAACGTTTACAATTTCAGGTGGCACTTTT
CGGGGAAATGTGCGCGGAACCCCTATTTGTTTATTTTTCTAAATACATTCAAATATGTATCCGCTCATGA
GACAATAACCCTGATAAATGCTTCAATAATATTGAAAAAGGAAGAGTATGAGTATTCAACATTTCCGTGT
CGCCCTTATTCCCTTTTTTGCGGCATTTTGCCTTCCTGTTTTTGCTCACCCAGAAACGCTGGTGAAAGTA
AAAGATGCTGAAGATCAGTTGGGTGCACGAGTGGGTTACATCGAACTGGATCTCAACAGCGGTAAGATCC
TTGAGAGTTTTCGCCCCGAAGAACGTTTTCCAATGATGAGCACTTTTAAAGTTCTGCTATGTGGCGCGGT
ATTATCCCGTATTGACGCCGGGCAAGAGCAACTCGGTCGCCGCATACACTATTCTCAGAATGACTTGGTT
GAGTACTCACCAGTCACAGAAAAGCATCTTACGGATGGCATGACAGTAAGAGAATTATGCAGTGCTGCCA
TAACCATGAGTGATAACACTGCGGCCAACTTACTTCTGACAACGATCGGAGGACCGAAGGAGCTAACCGC
TTTTTTGCACAACATGGGGGATCATGTAACTCGCCTTGATCGTTGGGAACCGGAGCTGAATGAAGCCATA
CCAAACGACGAGCGTGACACCACGATGCCTGCAGCAATGGCAACAACGTTGCGCAAACTATTAACTGGCG
AACTACTTACTCTAGCTTCCCGGCAACAATTAATAGACTGGATGGAGGCGGATAAAGTTGCAGGACCACT
TCTGCGCTCGGCCCTTCCGGCTGGCTGGTTTATTGCTGATAAATCTGGAGCCGGTGAGCGTGGGTCTCGC
GGTATCATTGCAGCACTGGGGCCAGATGGTAAGCCCTCCCGTATCGTAGTTATCTACACGACGGGGAGTC
AGGCAACTATGGATGAACGAAATAGACAGATCGCTGAGATAGGTGCCTCACTGATTAAGCATTGGTAACT
GTCAGACCAAGTTTACTCATATATACTTTAGATTGATTTAAAACTTCATTTTTAATTTAAAAGGATCTAG
GTGAAGATCCTTTTTGATAATCTCATGACCAAAATCCCTTAACGTGAGTTTTCGTTCCACTGAGCGTCAG
ACCCCGTAGAAAAGATCAAAGGATCTTCTTGAGATCCTTTTTTTCTGCGCGTAATCTGCTGCTTGCAAAC
AAAAAAACCACCGCTACCAGCGGTGGTTTGTTTGCCGGATCAAGAGCTACCAACTCTTTTTCCGAAGGTA
ACTGGCTTCAGCAGAGCGCAGATACCAAATACTGTCCTTCTAGTGTAGCCGTAGTTAGGCCACCACTTCA
AGAACTCTGTAGCACCGCCTACATACCTCGCTCTGCTAATCCTGTTACCAGTGGCTGCTGCCAGTGGCGA
TAAGTCGTGTCTTACCGGGTTGGACTCAAGACGATAGTTACCGGATAAGGCGCAGCGGTCGGGCTGAACG
GGGGGTTCGTGCACACAGCCCAGCTTGGAGCGAACGACCTACACCGAACTGAGATACCTACAGCGTGAGC
TATGAGAAAGCGCCACGCTTCCCGAAGGGAGAAAGGCGGACAGGTATCCGGTAAGCGGCAGGGTCGGAAC
AGGAGAGCGCACGAGGGAGCTTCCAGGGGGAAACGCCTGGTATCTTTATAGTCCTGTCGGGTTTCGCCAC
CTCTGACTTGAGCGTCGATTTTTGTGATGCTCGTCAGGGGGGCGGAGCCTATGGAAAAACGCCAGCAACG
CGGCCTTTTTACGGTTCCTGGCCTTTTGCTGGCCTTTTGCTCACATGTTCTTTCCTGCGTTATCCCCTGA
TTCTGTGGATAACCGTATTACCGCCTTTGAGTGAGCTGATACCGCTCGCCGCAGCCGAACGACCGAGCGC
AGCGAGTCAGTGAGCGAGGAAGCGGAAGAGCGCCTGATGCGGTATTTTCTCCTTACGCATCTGTGCGGTA
TTTCACACCGCATATATGGTGCACTCTCAGTACAATCTGCTCTGATGCCGCATAGTTAAGCCAGTATACA
CTCCGCTATCGCTACGTGACTGGGTCATGGCTGCGCCCCGACACCCGCCAACACCCGCTGACGCGCCCTG
ACGGGCTTGTCTGCTCCCGGCATCCGCTTACAGACAAGCTGTGACCGTCTCCGGGAGCTGCATGTGTCAG
AGGTTTTCACCGTCATCACCGAAACGCGCGAGGCAGCTGCGGTAAAGCTCATCAGCGTGGTCGTGAAGCG
ATTCACAGATGTCTGCCTGTTCATCCGCGTCCAGCTCGTTGAGTTTCTCCAGAAGCGTTAATGTCTGGCT
TCTGATAAAGCGGGCCATGTTAAGGGCGGTTTTTTCCTGTTTGGTCACTGATGCCTCCGTGTAAGGGGGA
TTTCTGTTCATGGGGGTAATGATACCGATGAAACGAGAGAGGATGCTCACGATACGGGTTACTGATGATG
AACATGCCCGGTTACTGGAACGTTGTGAGGGTAAACAACTGGCGGTATGGATGCGGCGGGACCAGAGAAA
AATCACTCAGGGTCAATGCCAGCGCTTCGTTAATACAGATGTAGGTGTTCCACAGGGTAGCCAGCAGCAT
CCTGCGATGCAGATCCGGAACATAATGGTGCAGGGCGCTGACTTCCGCGTTTCCAGACTTTACGAAACAC
GGAAACCGAAGACCATTCATGTTGTTGCTCAGGTCGCAGACGTTTTGCAGCAGCAGTCGCTTCACGTTCG
CTCGCGTATCGGTGATTCATTCTGCTAACCAGTAAGGCAACCCCGCCAGCCTAGCCGGGTCCTCAACGAC
AGGAGCACGATCATGCGCACCCGTGGGGCCGCCATGCCGGCGATAATGGCCTGCTTCTCGCCGAAACGTT
TGGTGGCGGGACCAGTGACGAAGGCTTGAGCGAGGGCGTGCAAGATTCCGAATACCGCAAGCGACAGGCC
GATCATCGTCGCGCTCCAGCGAAAGCGGTCCTCGCCGAAAATGACCCAGAGCGCTGCCGGCACCTGTCCT
ACGAGTTGCATGATAAAGAAGACAGTCATAAGTGCGGCGACGATAGTCATGCCCCGCGCCCACCGGAAGG
AGCTGACTGGGTTGAAGGCTCTCAAGGGCATCGGTCGAGATCCCGGTGCCTAATGAGTGAGCTAACTTAC
ATTAATTGCGTTGCGCTCACTGCCCGCTTTCCAGTCGGGAAACCTGTCGTGCCAGCTGCATTAATGAATC
GGCCAACGCGCGGGGAGAGGCGGTTTGCGTATTGGGCGCCAGGGTGGTTTTTCTTTTCACCAGTGAGACG
GGCAACAGCTGATTGCCCTTCACCGCCTGGCCCTGAGAGAGTTGCAGCAAGCGGTCCACGCTGGTTTGCC
CCAGCAGGCGAAAATCCTGTTTGATGGTGGTTAACGGCGGGATATAACATGAGCTGTCTTCGGTATCGTC
GTATCCCACTACCGAGATATCCGCACCAACGCGCAGCCCGGACTCGGTAATGGCGCGCATTGCGCCCAGC
GCCATCTGATCGTTGGCAACCAGCATCGCAGTGGGAACGATGCCCTCATTCAGCATTTGCATGGTTTGTT
GAAAACCGGACATGGCACTCCAGTCGCCTTCCCGTTCCGCTATCGGCTGAATTTGATTGCGAGTGAGATA
TTTATGCCAGCCAGCCAGACGCAGACGCGCCGAGACAGAACTTAATGGGCCCGCTAACAGCGCGATTTGC
TGGTGACCCAATGCGACCAGATGCTCCACGCCCAGTCGCGTACCGTCTTCATGGGAGAAAATAATACTGT
TGATGGGTGTCTGGTCAGAGACATCAAGAAATAACGCCGGAACATTAGTGCAGGCAGCTTCCACAGCAAT
GGCATCCTGGTCATCCAGCGGATAGTTAATGATCAGCCCACTGACGCGTTGCGCGAGAAGATTGTGCACC
GCCGCTTTACAGGCTTCGACGCCGCTTCGTTCTACCATCGACACCACCACGCTGGCACCCAGTTGATCGG
CGCGAGATTTAATCGCCGCGACAATTTGCGACGGCGCGTGCAGGGCCAGACTGGAGGTGGCAACGCCAAT
CAGCAACGACTGTTTGCCCGCCAGTTGTTGTGCCACGCGGTTGGGAATGTAATTCAGCTCCGCCATCGCC
GCTTCCACTTTTTCCCGCGTTTTCGCAGAAACGTGGCTGGCCTGGTTCACCACGCGGGAAACGGTCTGAT
AAGAGACACCGGCATACTCTGCGACATCGTATAACGTTACTGGTTTCACATTCACCACCCTGAATTGACT
CTCTTCCGGGCGCTATCATGCCATACCGCGAAAGGTTTTGCGCCATTCGATGGTGTCCGGGATCTCGACG
CTCTCCCTTATGCGACTCCTGCATTAGGAAGCAGCCCAGTAGTAGGTTGAGGCCGTTGAGCACCGCCGCC
GCAAGGAATGGTGCATGCAAGGAGATGGCGCCCAACAGTCCCCCGGCCACGGGGCCTGCCACCATACCCA
CGCCGAAACAAGCGCTCATGAGCCCGAAGTGGCGAGCCCGATCTTCCCCATCGGTGATGTCGGCGATATA
GGCGCCAGCAACCGCACCTGTGGCGCCGGTGATGCCGGCCACGATGCGTCCGGCGTAGAGGATCGAGATC
TCGATCCCGCGAAAT
Features (pLannotate 1.2.2; 19 found; start..end, strand, type, name):
      1..19      +  promoter       T7 promoter: promoter for bacteriophage T7 RNA polymerase
     20..44      +  protein_bind   lac operator: The lac repressor binds to the lac operator to inhibit transcription in E. coli. This inhibition can be relieved by adding lactose or isopropyl-β-D-thiogalactopyranoside (IPTG). lac repressor encoded by lacI
     59..81      +  RBS            RBS: efficient ribosome binding site from bacteriophage T7 gene 10 (Olins and Rangwala, 1989)
     89..424     +  CDS            SNCA (fragment) (sequence partly withheld): SYUA_HUMAN - Also known as NACP, PARK1. Experimental evidence at protein level: Swiss-Prot protein existence level 1. Neuronal protein that plays several roles in synaptic activity such as regulation of synaptic vesicle trafficking and subsequent neurotransmitter release. Participates as a monomer in synaptic vesicle exocytosis by enhancing vesicle priming, fusion and dilation of exocytotic fusion pores (PubMed:28288128, PubMed:30404828). Mechanistically, acts by increasing local Ca(2+) release from microdomains which is essential for the enhancement of ATP-induced exocytosis (PubMed:30404828)
    434..451     +  CDS            9xHis (fragment): 9xHis affinity tag
    461..510     +  CDS            SET1 (fragment): solubility-enhancement tag derived from T7 phage gene 10B
    518..565     +  terminator     T7 terminator: transcription terminator for bacteriophage T7 RNA polymerase
    602..1057    +  rep_origin     f1 ori (sequence partly withheld): f1 bacteriophage origin of replication; arrow indicates direction of (+) strand synthesis
   1084..1188    +  promoter       AmpR promoter: bla
   1189..2049    +  CDS            AmpR: β-lactamase; bla; confers resistance to ampicillin, carbenicillin, and related antibiotics
   2220..2808    +  rep_origin     ori: high-copy-number ColE1/pMB1/pBR322/pUC origin of replication
   2994..3136    -  misc_feature   bom: basis of mobility region from pBR322
   3238..3429    -  CDS            rop: Rop protein, which maintains plasmids at low copy number; rop
   3446..3826    +  CDS            YPB1_ECOLX: Protein predicted: Swiss-Prot protein existence level 4. From Escherichia coli.
   3898..4189    -  CDS            TcR (fragment): tetracycline efflux protein; tet; confers resistance to tetracycline
   4204..4225    -  protein_bind   CAP binding site: CAP binding activates transcription in the presence of cAMP. E. coli catabolite activator protein
   4238..5320    -  CDS            lacI: lac repressor; lacI; The lac repressor binds to the lac operator to inhibit transcription in E. coli. This inhibition can be relieved by adding lactose or isopropyl-β-D-thiogalactopyranoside (IPTG).
   5321..5398    -  promoter       lacI promoter: lacI
   5406..5685    -  CDS            TcR (fragment): tetracycline efflux protein; tet; confers resistance to tetracycline
