[The description below was written by a language model from this plasmid's Addgene catalogue record and pLannotate feature annotations shown in this document.]
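Description:
pET21a asyn(Δ103-130) is a bacterial expression plasmid built on the pET21a backbone for producing a human alpha-synuclein (SNCA) variant in E. coli. The insert, made by gene synthesis, lacks residues 103-130, the segment encoded by exon 5, and so corresponds to an alternatively spliced form of the protein. The annotated SNCA coding fragment spans 336 nt, consistent with a 112-residue product. It sits downstream of a T7 promoter with an adjacent lac operator and the efficient T7 gene 10 ribosome binding site, and is followed by a T7 terminator. The plasmid-borne lacI gene supplies lac repressor, so transcription is held off until induced with IPTG in a host that provides T7 RNA polymerase.

The catalogue entry lists no tag or fusion partner. The feature table does detect a short His-tag fragment just after the SNCA reading frame, which is the vector's standard C-terminal His-tag region. Given the recorded untagged status, the insert presumably ends in its own stop codon so that this sequence is not translated, though the record does not state this explicitly. The small "SET1" hit nearby and the truncated tetracycline-resistance fragments appear to be residual backbone sequence rather than functional elements.

Propagation relies on a pBR322-type ColE1 origin together with rop and the bom site, which fits the low copy number recorded, and selection is by ampicillin through the β-lactamase gene. An f1 origin is also present, allowing single-stranded DNA production. The construct is intended for recombinant production of untagged protein, and the associated work concerns amyloid formation by alternatively spliced alpha-synuclein variants.
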