Addgene plasmid #242235: pET21a asyn(Δ103-130)
Purpose: Expresses alpha synuclein (missing exon 5, residues 103-130) in bacteria
Depositing lab: Jennifer Lee. Depositing organization: National Heart, Lung, and Blood Institute (NHLBI). Publication: Amyloid formation of alternatively spliced variants of alpha-synuclein. SanGiovanni DQ, McGlinchey RP, Lee JC. Protein Sci. 2025 Jul;34(7):e70195. doi: 10.1002/pro.70195. PubMed 40522183.
Backbone
  Vector backbone: pET21a
  Vector type: Bacterial Expression
Growth in bacteria
  Bacterial resistance: Ampicillin, 100 μg/mL
  Growth temperature: 37°C
  Growth strain: DH5alpha
  Copy number: Low Copy
Gene/Insert
  Gene/Insert name: asyn(Δ103-130)
  Species: H. sapiens (human)
  Mutation: deletion of residues 103-130
  Tag / fusion protein: none
  Cloning method: Gene Synthesis
  Sequencing primers: 5′ T7
Terms and licenses: Academic/Nonprofit Terms; Industry Terms: Not Available to Industry
How to cite: pET21a asyn(Δ103-130) was a gift from Jennifer Lee (Addgene plasmid # 242235 ; http://n2t.net/addgene:242235 ; RRID:Addgene_242235)
