>Addgene plasmid #242235 | pET21a asyn(Δ103-130) | depositor partial sequence | sequence record 477584 | T7 promoter used sequence inserted gene
NNNNNNNNNANNNNTNNNCNNNCTANNATAATTTTGTTTAACTTTAAGAAGGAGATATACATATGGATGT
ATTCATGAAAGGACTTTCAAAGGCCAAGGAGGGAGTTGTGGCTGCTGCTGAGAAAACCAAACAGGGTGTG
GCAGAAGCAGCAGGAAAGACAAAAGAG
[192 nt withheld, positions 168-359]
TTGGGCAAGGAAGGGTATCAAGACTATGAACCTGAAGCCTAACTCGAGCACCACCACCACCACCACTGAG
ATCCGGCTGCTAACAAAGCCCGAAAGGAAGCTGAGTTGGCTGCTGCCACCGCTGAGCAATAACTAGCATA
ACCCCTTGGGGCCTCTAAACGGGTCTTGAGGGGTTTTTTGCTGAAAGGAGGAACTATATCCGGATTGGCG
AATGGG
[124 nt withheld, positions 576-699]
C
[91 nt withheld, positions 701-791]
A
[49 nt withheld, positions 793-841]
CCTTTGACGTTGGAGTCCACGTTCTTTAATAGTGGACTCTTGTTCCAAACN
